>Addgene plasmid #67512 | pCAGGS-FuG-C | depositor full sequence | sequence record 116094 | pCAGGS-FuG-C sequence 6406 bps
GTCGACATTGATTATTGACTAGTTATTAATAGTAATCAATTACGGGGTCATTAGTTCATAGCCCATATAT
GGAGTTCCGCGTTACATAACTTACGGTAAATGGCCCGCCTGGCTGACCGCCCAACGACCCCCGCCCATTG
ACGTCAATAATGACGTATGTTCCCATAGTAACGCCAATAGGGACTTTCCATTGACGTCAATGGGTGGAGT
ATTTACGGTAAACTGCCCACTTGGCAGTACATCAAGTGTATCATATGCCAAGTACGCCCCCTATTGACGT
CAATGACGGTAAATGGCCCGCCTGGCATTATGCCCAGTACATGACCTTATGGGACTTTCCTACTTGGCAG
TACATCTACGTATTAGTCATCGCTATTACCATGGTCGAGGTGAGCCCCACGTTCTGCTTCACTCTCCCCA
TCTCCCCCCCCTCCCCACCCCCAATTTTGTATTTATTTATTTTTTAATTATTTTGTGCAGCGATGGGGGC
GGGGGGGGGGGGGGCGCGCGCCAGGCGGGGCGGGGCGGGGCGAGGGGCGGGGCGGGGCGAGGCGGAAAGG
TGCGGCGGCAGCCAATCAGAGCGGCGCGCTCCGAAAGTTTCCTTTTATGGCGAGGCGGCGGCGGCGGCGG
CCCTATAAAAAGCGAAGCGCGCGGCGGGCGGGAGTCGCTGCGCGCTGCCTTCGCCCCGTGCCCCGCTCCG
CCGCCGCCTCGCGCCGCCCGCCCCGGCTCTGACTGACCGCGTTACTCCCACAGGTGAGCGGGCGGGACGG
CCCTTCTCCTCCGGGCTGTAATTAGCGCTTGGTTTAATGACGGCTTGTTTCTTTTCTGTGGCTGCGTGAA
AGCCTTGAGGGGCTCCGGGAGGGCCCTTTGTGCGGGGGGAGCGGCTCGGGGGGTGCGTGCGTGTGTGTGT
GCGTGGGGAGCGCCGCGTGCGGCTCCGCGCTGCCCGGCGGCTGTGAGCGCTGCGGGCGCGGCGCGGGGCT
TTGTGCGCTCCGCAGTGTGCGCGAGGGGAGCGCGGCCGGGGGCGGTGCCCCGCGGTGCGGGGGGGGCTGC
GAGGGGAACAAAGGCTGCGTGCGGGGTGTGTGCGTGGGGGGGTGAGCAGGGGGTGTGGGCGCGTCGGTCG
GGCTGCAACCCCCCCTGCACCCCCCTCCCCGAGTTGCTGAGCACGGCCCGGCTTCGGGTGCGGGGCTCCG
TACGGGGCGTGGCGCGGGGCTCGCCGTGCCGGGCGGGGGGTGGCGGCAGGTGGGGGTGCCGGGCGGGGCG
GGGCCGCCTCGGGCCGGGGAGGGCTCGGGGGAGGGGCGCGGCGGCCCCCGGAGCGCCGGCGGCTGTCGAG
GCGCGGCGAGCCGCAGCCATTGCCTTTTATGGTAATCGTGCGAGAGGGCGCAGGGACTTCCTTTGTCCCA
AATCTGTGCGGAGCCGAAATCTGGGAGGCGCCGCCGCACCCCCTCTAGCGGGCGCGGGGCGAAGCGGTGC
GGCGCCGGCAGGAAGGAAATGGGCGGGGAGGGCCTTCGTGCGTCGCCGCGCCGCCGTCCCCTTCTCCCTC
TCCAGCCTCGGGGCTGTCCGCGGGGGGACGGCTGCCTTCGGGGGGGACGGGGCAGGGCGGGGTTCGGCTT
CTGGCGTGTGACCGGCGGCTCTAGAGCCTCTGCTAACCATGTTCATGCCTTCTTCTTTTTCCTACAGCTC
CTGGGCAACGTGCTGGTTATTGTGCTGTCTCATCATTTTGGCAAAGAATTCGCCCTTAGGAAAGATGGTT
CCGCAGGTTCTTTTGTTTGTACTCCTTCTGGGTTTTTCGTTGTGTTTCGGGAAGTTCCCCATTTACACGA
TACCAGACGAACTTGGTCCCTGGAGCCCTATTGACATACACCATCTCAGCTGTCCAAATAACCTGGTTGT
GGAGGATGAAGGATGTACCAACCTGTCCGAGTTCTCCTACATGGAACTCAAAGTGGGATACATCTCAGCC
ATCAAAGTGAACGGGTTCACTTGCACAGGTGTTGTGACAGAGGCAGAGACCTACACCAACTTTGTTGGTT
ATGTCACAACCACATTCAAGAGAAAGCATTTCCGCCCCACCCCAGACGCATGTAGAGCCGCGTATAACTG
GAAGATGGCCGGTGACCCCAGATATGAAGAGTCCCTACACAATCCATACCCCGACTACCACTGGCTTCGA
ACTGTAAGAACCACCAAAGAGTCCCTCATTATCATATCCCCAAGTGTGACAGATTTGGACCCATATGACA
AATCCCTTCACTCAAGGGTCTTCCCTGGCGGAAAGTGCTCAGGAATAACGGTGTCCTCTACCTACTGCTC
AACTAACCATGATTACACCATTTGGATGCCCGAGAATCCGAGACCAAGGACACCTTGTGACATTTTTACC
AATAGCAGAGGGAAGAGAGCATCCAACGGGAACAAGACTTGCGGCTTTGTGGATGAAAGAGGCCTGTATA
AGTCTCTAAAAGGAGCATGCAGGCTCAAGTTATGTGGAGTTCTTGGACTTAGACTTATGGATGGAACATG
GGTCGCGATGCAAACATCAGATGAGACCAAATGGTGCCCTCCAGATCAGTTGGTGAATTTGCACGACTTT
CGCTCAGACGAGATCGAGCATCTCGTTGTGGAGGAGTTAGTTAAGAAAAGAGAGGAATGTCTGGATGCAT
TAGAGTCCATCATGACCACCAAGTCAGTAAGTTTCAGACGTCTCAGTCACCTGAGAAAACTTGTCCCAGG
GTTTGGAAAAGCATATACCATATTCAACAAAACCTTGATGGAGGCTGATGCTCACTACAAGTCAGTCCGG
ACCTGGAATGAGATCATCCCCTCAAAAGGGTGTTTGAAAGTTGGAGGAAGGTGCCATCCTCATGTGAACG
GGGTGTTTTTCAATGGTATAATATTAGGGCCTGACGACCATGTCCTAATCCCAGAGATGCAATCATCCCT
CCTCCAGCAACATATGGAGTTGTTGGAATCTTCAGTTATCCCCCTGATGCACCCCCTGGCAGACCCTTCT
ACAGTTTTCAAAGAAGGTGATGAGGCTGAGGATTTTGTTGAAGTTCACCTCTCCAAAAATCCAATCGAGC
TTGTAGAAGGTTGGTTCAGTAGTTGGAAAAGCTCTATTGCCTCTTTTTTCTTTATCATAGGGTTAATCAT
TGGACTATTCTTGGTTCTCCGAGTTGGTATCCATCTTTGCATTAAATTAAAGCACACCAAGAAAAGACAG
ATTTATACAGACATAGAGATGAACCGACTTGGAAAGTAACTCAAATCCTGCACAACAGATTCTTCATGTT
TGGACCAAATCAACTTGTGATACCATGCTCAAAGAGGCCTCAATTATATTTGAGTTTTTAATTTTTATGA
AAAAAAAAAAAAAAAACGGAATTCCTGCAGCCCCCAACAACCGGTACCTCTAGAACTATAGCTAGCAGAT
CTTTTTCCCTCTGCCAAAAATTATGGGGACATCATGAAGCCCCTTGAGCATCTGACTTCTGGCTAATAAA
GGAAATTTATTTTCATTGCAATAGTGTGTTGGAATTTTTTGTGTCTCTCACTCGGAAGGACATATGGGAG
GGCAAATCATTTAAAACATCAGAATGAGTATTTGGTTTAGAGTTTGGCAACATATGCCATATGCTGGCTG
CCATGAACAAAGGTGGCTATAAAGAGGTCATCAGTATATGAAACAGCCCCCTGCTGTCCATTCCTTATTC
CATAGAAAAGCCTTGACTTGAGGTTAGATTTTTTTTATATTTTGTTTTGTGTTATTTTTTTCTTTAACAT
CCCTAAAATTTTCCTTACATGTTTTACTAGCCAGATTTTTCCTCCTCTCCTGACTACTCCCAGTCATAGC
TGTCCCTCTTCTCTTATGAAGATCCCTCGACCTGCAGCCCAAGCTTGGCGTAATCATGGTCATAGCTGTT
TCCTGTGTGAAATTGTTATCCGCTCACAATTCCACACAACATACGAGCCGGAAGCATAAAGTGTAAAGCC
TGGGGTGCCTAATGAGTGAGCTAACTCACATTAATTGCGTTGCGCTCACTGCCCGCTTTCCAGTCGGGAA
ACCTGTCGTGCCAGCGGATCCGCATCTCAATTAGTCAGCAACCATAGTCCCGCCCCTAACTCCGCCCATC
CCGCCCCTAACTCCGCCCAGTTCCGCCCATTCTCCGCCCCATGGCTGACTAATTTTTTTTATTTATGCAG
AGGCCGAGGCCGCCTCGGCCTCTGAGCTATTCCAGAAGTAGTGAGGAGGCTTTTTTGGAGGCCTAGGCTT
TTGCAAAAAGCTAACTTGTTTATTGCAGCTTATAATGGTTACAAATAAAGCAATAGCATCACAAATTTCA
CAAATAAAGCATTTTTTTCACTGCATTCTAGTTGTGGTTTGTCCAAACTCATCAATGTATCTTATCATGT
CTGGATCCGCTGCATTAATGAATCGGCCAACGCGCGGGGAGAGGCGGTTTGCGTATTGGGCGCTCTTCCG
CTTCCTCGCTCACTGACTCGCTGCGCTCGGTCGTTCGGCTGCGGCGAGCGGTATCAGCTCACTCAAAGGC
GGTAATACGGTTATCCACAGAATCAGGGGATAACGCAGGAAAGAACATGTGAGCAAAAGGCCAGCAAAAG
GCCAGGAACCGTAAAAAGGCCGCGTTGCTGGCGTTTTTCCATAGGCTCCGCCCCCCTGACGAGCATCACA
AAAATCGACGCTCAAGTCAGAGGTGGCGAAACCCGACAGGACTATAAAGATACCAGGCGTTTCCCCCTGG
AAGCTCCCTCGTGCGCTCTCCTGTTCCGACCCTGCCGCTTACCGGATACCTGTCCGCCTTTCTCCCTTCG
GGAAGCGTGGCGCTTTCTCAATGCTCACGCTGTAGGTATCTCAGTTCGGTGTAGGTCGTTCGCTCCAAGC
TGGGCTGTGTGCACGAACCCCCCGTTCAGCCCGACCGCTGCGCCTTATCCGGTAACTATCGTCTTGAGTC
CAACCCGGTAAGACACGACTTATCGCCACTGGCAGCAGCCACTGGTAACAGGATTAGCAGAGCGAGGTAT
GTAGGCGGTGCTACAGAGTTCTTGAAGTGGTGGCCTAACTACGGCTACACTAGAAGGACAGTATTTGGTA
TCTGCGCTCTGCTGAAGCCAGTTACCTTCGGAAAAAGAGTTGGTAGCTCTTGATCCGGCAAACAAACCAC
CGCTGGTAGCGGTGGTTTTTTTGTTTGCAAGCAGCAGATTACGCGCAGAAAAAAAGGATCTCAAGAAGAT
CCTTTGATCTTTTCTACGGGGTCTGACGCTCAGTGGAACGAAAACTCACGTTAAGGGATTTTGGTCATGA
GATTATCAAAAAGGATCTTCACCTAGATCCTTTTAAATTAAAAATGAAGTTTTAAATCAATCTAAAGTAT
ATATGAGTAAACTTGGTCTGACAGTTACCAATGCTTAATCAGTGAGGCACCTATCTCAGCGATCTGTCTA
TTTCGTTCATCCATAGTTGCCTGACTCCCCGTCGTGTAGATAACTACGATACGGGAGGGCTTACCATCTG
GCCCCAGTGCTGCAATGATACCGCGAGACCCACGCTCACCGGCTCCAGATTTATCAGCAATAAACCAGCC
AGCCGGAAGGGCCGAGCGCAGAAGTGGTCCTGCAACTTTATCCGCCTCCATCCAGTCTATTAATTGTTGC
CGGGAAGCTAGAGTAAGTAGTTCGCCAGTTAATAGTTTGCGCAACGTTGTTGCCATTGCTACAGGCATCG
TGGTGTCACGCTCGTCGTTTGGTATGGCTTCATTCAGCTCCGGTTCCCAACGATCAAGGCGAGTTACATG
ATCCCCCATGTTGTGCAAAAAAGCGGTTAGCTCCTTCGGTCCTCCGATCGTTGTCAGAAGTAAGTTGGCC
GCAGTGTTATCACTCATGGTTATGGCAGCACTGCATAATTCTCTTACTGTCATGCCATCCGTAAGATGCT
TTTCTGTGACTGGTGAGTACTCAACCAAGTCATTCTGAGAATAGTGTATGCGGCGACCGAGTTGCTCTTG
CCCGGCGTCAATACGGGATAATACCGCGCCACATAGCAGAACTTTAAAAGTGCTCATCATTGGAAAACGT
TCTTCGGGGCGAAAACTCTCAAGGATCTTACCGCTGTTGAGATCCAGTTCGATGTAACCCACTCGTGCAC
CCAACTGATCTTCAGCATCTTTTACTTTCACCAGCGTTTCTGGGTGAGCAAAAACAGGAAGGCAAAATGC
CGCAAAAAAGGGAATAAGGGCGACACGGAAATGTTGAATACTCATACTCTTCCTTTTTCAATATTATTGA
AGCATTTATCAGGGTTATTGTCTCATGAGCGGATACATATTTGAATGTATTTAGAAAAATAAACAAATAG
GGGTTCCGCGCACATTTCCCCGAAAAGTGCCACCTG
Features (pLannotate 1.2.2; 18 found; start..end, strand, type, name):
      4..383     +  enhancer       CMV enhancer: human cytomegalovirus immediate early enhancer
    385..660     +  promoter       chicken β-actin promoter: No description available
    661..1677    +  intron         chimeric intron: chimera between introns from chicken β-actin and rabbit β-globin
   1675..1731    +  CDS            HBB (fragment): HBB_LEPEU - Experimental evidence at protein level: Swiss-Prot protein existence level 1. Involved in oxygen transport from the lung to the various peripheral tissues. From Lepus europaeus (European hare).
   1745..3061    +  CDS            G (fragment): GLYCO_RABVR - Experimental evidence at protein level: Swiss-Prot protein existence level 1. Attaches the virus to host cellular receptor, inducing endocytosis of the virion. In the endosome, the acidic pH induces conformational changes in the glycoprotein trimer, which trigger fusion between virus and cell membrane. There is convincing in vitro evidence that the muscular form of the nicotinic acetylcholine receptor (nAChR), the neuronal cell adhesion molecule (NCAM), and the p75 neurotrophin receptor (p75NTR) bind glycoprotein and thereby facilitate rabies virus entry into cells (By similarity
   3224..3256    +  CDS            VSV-G tag: epitope tag from vesicular stomatitis virus G protein
   3495..3550    +  polyA_signal   β-globin poly(A) signal: rabbit β-globin polyadenylation signal (Gil and Proudfoot, 1987)
   3933..3949    -  protein_bind   lac operator: The lac repressor binds to the lac operator to inhibit transcription in E. coli. This inhibition can be relieved by adding lactose or isopropyl-β-D-thiogalactopyranoside (IPTG). lac repressor encoded by lacI
   3957..3987    -  promoter       lac promoter: promoter for the E. coli lac operon
   4002..4023    -  protein_bind   CAP binding site: CAP binding activates transcription in the presence of cAMP. E. coli catabolite activator protein
   4036..4075    -  CDS            lacI (fragment): lac repressor; lacI; The lac repressor binds to the lac operator to inhibit transcription in E. coli. This inhibition can be relieved by adding lactose or isopropyl-β-D-thiogalactopyranoside (IPTG).
   4082..4104    +  promoter       SV40 promoter (fragment): SV40 enhancer and early promoter
   4128..4263    +  rep_origin     SV40 ori: SV40 origin of replication
   4283..4417    +  polyA_signal   SV40 poly(A) signal: SV40 polyadenylation signal
   4419..4473    -  CDS            lacI (fragment): lac repressor; lacI; The lac repressor binds to the lac operator to inhibit transcription in E. coli. This inhibition can be relieved by adding lactose or isopropyl-β-D-thiogalactopyranoside (IPTG).
   4656..5244    -  rep_origin     ori: high-copy-number ColE1/pMB1/pBR322/pUC origin of replication
   5415..6275    -  CDS            AmpR: β-lactamase; bla; confers resistance to ampicillin, carbenicillin, and related antibiotics
   6276..6380    -  promoter       AmpR promoter: bla
