[The description below was written by a language model from this plasmid's Addgene catalogue record and pLannotate feature annotations shown in this document.]
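Description:
pCAGGS-FuG-C is a mammalian expression plasmid built on the pCAGGS backbone that supplies an envelope glycoprotein in trans for pseudotyping lentiviral vectors. Although it is catalogued as a lentiviral plasmid, the feature table shows no LTRs or packaging signal, so it acts as a helper construct and is not itself a transfer vector. It is propagated in E. coli through a high-copy ColE1/pUC-type origin and selected with ampicillin via the AmpR (β-lactamase) gene and its own promoter. The backbone also carries lac promoter/operator remnants, short lacI fragments, and an SV40 origin and SV40 poly(A) signal. The SV40 origin can support episomal amplification in cells that express large T antigen.

The payload is fusion glycoprotein type C (FuG-C), an insert of about 1.5 kb. It is driven by the CAGGS promoter, which here consists of the CMV immediate-early enhancer, the chicken β-actin promoter and a chimeric chicken β-actin/rabbit β-globin intron, and it is terminated by the rabbit β-globin poly(A) signal. FuG-C is a chimera of rabies virus glycoprotein, taken from the CVS strain according to the record, and vesicular stomatitis virus glycoprotein. The annotation agrees with this: a long rabies G fragment makes up most of the open reading frame, and a short C-terminal match labelled "VSV-G tag" most likely marks the VSV-G-derived end of the fusion, not an added epitope tag. The exact junction between the two parts is not stated.

Co-expressing this plasmid with lentiviral transfer and packaging plasmids yields particles coated with the type C envelope. These are the NeuRet vectors, used for neuron-specific gene transfer by retrograde transport from axon terminals to cell bodies.
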