Addgene plasmid #67512: pCAGGS-FuG-C
Purpose: This is an envelope gene encoding plasmid to make retrogradely lentiviral vector. If you use this plasmid, you can make type C envelope coating virus particle with NeuRet.
Depositing lab: Kazuto Kobayashi. Depositing organization: Fukushima Medical University. Publication: Neuron-specific gene transfer through retrograde transport of lentiviral vector pseudotyped with a novel type of fusion envelope glycoprotein. Kato S, Kuramochi M, Takasumi K, Kobayashi K, Inoue K, Takahara D, Hitoshi S, Ikenaka K, Shimada T, Takada M, Kobayashi K. Hum Gene Ther. 2011 Dec;22(12):1511-23. doi: 10.1089/hum.2011.111. Epub 2011 Sep 9. PubMed 21806473.
Backbone
  Vector backbone: pCAGGS vector
  Backbone size w/o insert (bp): 4900
  Total vector size (bp): 6406
  Vector type: Lentiviral
Growth in bacteria
  Bacterial resistance: Ampicillin, 100 μg/mL
  Growth temperature: 37°C
  Growth strain: Stbl3
  Growth instructions: DH5alpha is also a suitable growth strain.
  Copy number: High Copy
Gene/Insert
  Gene/Insert name: Fusion Glycoprotein type C (alt name: FuG-C)
  Species: G. gallus (chicken), B. taurus (bovine); Vesicular stomatitis Indiana virus, Rabies virus, Cytomegalovirus, Simian virus 40, Oryctolagus cuniculus
  Insert size (bp): 1515
  Promoter: CAGGS
  Tag / fusion protein: Fusion protein of Vesicular stomatitis Indiana virus and Rabies virus (C terminal on backbone)
  Cloning method: Unknown
  Sequencing primers: 5′ Unknown; 3′ Unknown
Resource information
  A portion of this plasmid was derived from a plasmid made by: Fusion glycoproteins are composed of parts of rabies virus glycoprotein (RV-G) and vesicular stomatitis virus glycoprotein (VSV-G). In three glycoproteins including FuG-B, FuG-C, and FuG-E, the sequences of RV-G are derived from the challenged virus standard (CVS) strain of rabies virus, whereas those in FuG-B2 are from Pasteur virus (PV) strain of the virus. The CVS RV-G cDNA was provided by Dr. K. Morimoto at Yasuda Women’s University (Hiroshima, Japan) (ref: MORIMOTO, K., HOOPER, D.C., CARBAUGH, H., FU, Z.F., KOPROWSKI, H., and DIETZSCHOLD, B. Rabies virus quasispecies: implications for pathogenesis. Proc. Natl. Acad. Sci. USA 95, 3152-3156, 1998), and the PV RV-G cDNA was chemically synthesized on the basis of the GenBank data (accession number: GU992322). The VSV-G cDNA was provided by Dr. A. Nienhuis at St. Jude Children’s Research Hospital.
Terms and licenses: Academic/Nonprofit Terms; Industry Terms: Not Available to Industry
How to cite: pCAGGS-FuG-C was a gift from Kazuto Kobayashi (Addgene plasmid # 67512 ; http://n2t.net/addgene:67512 ; RRID:Addgene_67512)
