>Addgene plasmid #67512 | pCAGGS-FuG-C | addgene partial sequence | sequence record 118290 | pQE-Fwd 5'-CCCGAAAAGTGCCACCTG-3'
ATAGTAATCAATTACGGGGTCATTAGTTCATAGCCCATATATGGAGTTCCGCGTTACATAACTTACGGTA
AATGGCCCGCCTGGCTGACCGCCCAACGACCCCCGCCCATTGACGTCAATAATGACGTATGTTCCCATAG
TAACGCCAATAGGGACTTTCCATTGACGTCAATGGGTGGAGTATTTACGGTAAACTGCCCACTTGGCAGT
ACATCAAGTGTATCATATGCCAAGTACGCCCCCTATTGACGTCAATGACGGTAAATGGCCCGCCTGGCAT
TATGCCCAGTACATGACCTTATGGGACTTTCCTACTTGGCAGTACATCTACGTATTAGTCATCGCTATTA
CCATGGTCGAGGTGAGCCCCACGTTCTGCTTCACTCTCCCCATCTCCCCCCCCTCCCCACCCCCAATTTT
GTATTTATTTATTTTTTAATTATTTTGTGCAGCGATGGGGGCGGGGGGGGGGGGGG
