>Addgene plasmid #67512 | pCAGGS-FuG-C | addgene partial sequence | sequence record 118294 | M13-Rev 5'-CAGGAAACAGCTATGACC-3'
GGGATCTCCATAAGAGAAGAGGGACAGCTATGACTGGGAGTAGTCAGGAGAGGAGGAAAAATCTGGCTAG
TAAAACATGTAAGGAAAATTTTAGGGATGTTAAAGAAAAAAATAACACAAAACAAAATATAAAAAAAATC
TAACCTCAAGTCAAGGCTTTTCTATGGAATAAGGAATGGACAGCAGGGGGCTGTTTCATATACTGATGAC
CTCTTTATAGCCAACCTTTGTTCATGGCAGCCAGCATATGGGCATATGTTGCCAAACTCTAAACCAAATA
CTCATTCTGATGTTTTAAATGATTTGCCCTCCCATATGTCCTTCCGAGTGAGAGACACAAAAAATTCCAA
CACACTATTGCAATGAAAATAAATTTCCTTTATTAGCCAGAAGTCAGATGCTCAAGGGGCTTCATGATGT
CCCCATAATTTTTGGCAGAGGGAAAAAGATCTGCTAGCTATAGTTCTAGAGGTACCGGTTGTTGGGGGCT
GCAGGAATTCCGTTTTTTTTTTTTTTTTTCATAAAAATTAAAAACTCAAATATAATTGAGGCCTCTTTGA
GCATGGTATCACAAGTTGATTTGGTCCAAACATGAAGAATCTGTTGTGCAGGATTTGAGTTACTTTCCAA
GTCGGTTCATCTCTATGTCTGTATAAATCTGTCTTTTCTTGGTGTGCTTTAATTTAATGCAAAGATGGAT
ACCAACTCGGAGAACCAAGAATAGTCCAATGATTAACCCTATGATAAAGAAAAAAGAGGCAATAGAGCTT
TTCCAACTACTGAACC
