>Addgene plasmid #67512 | pCAGGS-FuG-C | addgene partial sequence | sequence record 119155 | pCAG-F 5'-GCAACGTGCTGGTTATTGTG-3'
CAGATCGCCCTTAGGAAAGATGGTTCCGCAGGTTCTTTTGTTTGTACTCCTTCTGGGTTTTTCGTTGTGT
TTCGGGAAGTTCCCCATTTACACGATACCAGACGAACTTGGTCCCTGGAGCCCTATTGACATACACCATC
TCAGCTGTCCAAATAACCTGGTTGTGGAGGATGAAGGATGTACCAACCTGTCCGAGTTCTCCTACATGGA
ACTCAAAGTGGGATACATCTCAGCCATCAAAGTGAACGGGTTCACTTGCACAGGTGTTGTGACAGAGGCA
GAGACCTACACCAACTTTGTTGGTTATGTCACAACCACATTCAAGAGAAAGCATTTCCGCCCCACCCCAG
ACGCATGTAGAGCCGCGTATAACTGGAAGATGGCCGGTGACCCCAGATATGAAGAGTCCCTACACAATCC
ATACCCCGACTACCACTGGCTTCGAACTGTAAGAACCACCAAAGAGTCCCTCATTATCATATCCCCAAGT
GTGACAGATTTGGACCCATATGACAAATCCCTTCACTCAAGGGTCTTCCCTGGCGGAAAGTGCTCAGGAA
TAACGGTGTCCTCTACCTACTGCTCAACTAACCATGATTACACCATTTGGATGCCCGAGAATCCGAGACC
AAGGACACCTTGTGACATTTTTACCAATAGCAGAGGGAAGAGA
